>Addgene plasmid #99562 | TMEM230-WT-pEGFP(isoform 2) | addgene full sequence | sequence record 190712 | Addgene NGS Result
TTGAGATCCTTTTTTTCTGCGCGTAATCTGCTGCTTGCAAACAAAAAAACCACCGCTACCAGCGGTGGTT
TGTTTGCCGGATCAAGAGCTACCAACTCTTTTTCCGAAGGTAACTGGCTTCAGCAGAGCGCAGATACCAA
ATACTGTTCTTCTAGTGTAGCCGTAGTTAGGCCACCACTTCAAGAACTCTGTAGCACCGCCTACATACCT
CGCTCTGCTAATCCTGTTACCAGTGGCTGCTGCCAGTGGCGATAAGTCGTGTCTTACCGGGTTGGACTCA
AGACGATAGTTACCGGATAAGGCGCAGCGGTCGGGCTGAACGGGGGGTTCGTGCACACAGCCCAGCTTGG
AGCGAACGACCTACACCGAACTGAGATACCTACAGCGTGAGCTATGAGAAAGCGCCACGCTTCCCGAAGG
GAGAAAGGCGGACAGGTATCCGGTAAGCGGCAGGGTCGGAACAGGAGAGCGCACGAGGGAGCTTCCAGGG
GGAAACGCCTGGTATCTTTATAGTCCTGTCGGGTTTCGCCACCTCTGACTTGAGCGTCGATTTTTGTGAT
GCTCGTCAGGGGGGCGGAGCCTATGGAAAAACGCCAGCAACGCGGCCTTTTTACGGTTCCTGGCCTTTTG
CTGGCCTTTTGCTCACATGTTCTTTCCTGCGTTATCCCCTGATTCTGTGGATAACCGTATTACCGCCATG
CATTAGTTATTAATAGTAATCAATTACGGGGTCATTAGTTCATAGCCCATATATGGAGTTCCGCGTTACA
TAACTTACGGTAAATGGCCCGCCTGGCTGACCGCCCAACGACCCCCGCCCATTGACGTCAATAATGACGT
ATGTTCCCATAGTAACGCCAATAGGGACTTTCCATTGACGTCAATGGGTGGAGTATTTACGGTAAACTGC
CCACTTGGCAGTACATCAAGTGTATCATATGCCAAGTACGCCCCCTATTGACGTCAATGACGGTAAATGG
CCCGCCTGGCATTATGCCCAGTACATGACCTTATGGGACTTTCCTACTTGGCAGTACATCTACGTATTAG
TCATCGCTATTACCATGGTGATGCGGTTTTGGCAGTACATCAATGGGCGTGGATAGCGGTTTGACTCACG
GGGATTTCCAAGTCTCCACCCCATTGACGTCAATGGGAGTTTGTTTTGGCACCAAAATCAACGGGACTTT
CCAAAATGTCGTAACAACTCCGCCCCATTGACGCAAATGGGCGGTAGGCGTGTACGGTGGGAGGTCTATA
TAAGCAGAGCTGGTTTAGTGAACCGTCAGATCCGCTAGCGCTACCGGACTCAGATCTCGAGGCCACCATG
ATGCCGTCCCGTACCAACCTGGCTACTGGAATCCCCAGTAGTAAAGTGAAATATTCAAGGCTCTCCAGCA
CAGACGATGGCTACATTGACCTTCAGTTTAAGAAAACCCCTCCTAAGATCCCTTATAAGGCCATCGCACT
TGCCACTGTGCTGTTTTTGATTGGCGCCTTTCTCATTATTATAGGCTCCCTCCTGCTGTCAGGCTACATC
AGCAAAGGGGGGGCAGACCGGGCCGTTCCAGTGCTGATCATTGGCATTCTGGTGTTCCTACCCGGATTTT
ACCACCTGCGCATCGCTTACTATGCATCCAAAGGCTACCGTGGTTACTCCTATGATGACATTCCAGACTT
TGATGAGGATCCACCGGTCGCCACCATGGTGAGCAAGGGCGAGGAGCTGTTCACCGGGGTGGTGCCCATC
CTGGTCGAGCTGGACGGCGACGTAAACGGCCACAAGTTCAGCGTGTCCGGCGAGGGCGAGGGCGATGCCA
CCTACGGCAAGCTGACCCTGAAGTTCATCTGCACCACCGGCAAGCTGCCCGTGCCCTGGCCCACCCTCGT
GACCACCCTGACCTACGGCGTGCAGTGCTTCAGCCGCTACCCCGACCACATGAAGCAGCACGACTTCTTC
AAGTCCGCCATGCCCGAAGGCTACGTCCAGGAGCGCACCATCTTCTTCAAGGACGACGGCAACTACAAGA
CCCGCGCCGAGGTGAAGTTCGAGGGCGACACCCTGGTGAACCGCATCGAGCTGAAGGGCATCGACTTCAA
GGAGGACGGCAACATCCTGGGGCACAAGCTGGAGTACAACTACAACAGCCACAACGTCTATATCATGGCC
GACAAGCAGAAGAACGGCATCAAGGTGAACTTCAAGATCCGCCACAACATCGAGGACGGCAGCGTGCAGC
TCGCCGACCACTACCAGCAGAACACCCCCATCGGCGACGGCCCCGTGCTGCTGCCCGACAACCACTACCT
GAGCACCCAGTCCGCCCTGAGCAAAGACCCCAACGAGAAGCGCGATCACATGGTCCTGCTGGAGTTCGTG
ACCGCCGCCGGGATCACTCTCGGCATGGACGAGCTGTACAAGTAAAGCGGCCGCGACTCTAGATCATAAT
CAGCCATACCACATTTGTAGAGGTTTTACTTGCTTTAAAAAACCTCCCACACCTCCCCCTGAACCTGAAA
CATAAAATGAATGCAATTGTTGTTGTTAACTTGTTTATTGCAGCTTATAATGGTTACAAATAAAGCAATA
GCATCACAAATTTCACAAATAAAGCATTTTTTTCACTGCATTCTAGTTGTGGTTTGTCCAAACTCATCAA
TGTATCTTAAGGCGTAAATTGTAAGCGTTAATATTTTGTTAAAATTCGCGTTAAATTTTTGTTAAATCAG
CTCATTTTTTAACCAATAGGCCGAAATCGGCAAAATCCCTTATAAATCAAAAGAATAGACCGAGATAGGG
T
[37 nt withheld, positions 2802-2838]
AAAGAACGTGGACTCCAACGTCAAAGG
[49 nt withheld, positions 2866-2914]
T
[91 nt withheld, positions 2916-3006]
G
[124 nt withheld, positions 3008-3131]
CAGGTGGCACTTTTCGGGGAAATGTGCGCGGAACCCCTATTTGTTTATTTTTCTAAATACATTCAAATAT
GTATCCGCTCATGAGACAATAACCCTGATAAATGCTTCAATAATATTGAAAAAGGAAGAGTCCTGAGGCG
GAAAGAACCAGCTGTGGAATGTGTGTCAGTTAGGGTGTGGAAAGTCCCCAGGCTCCCCAGCAGGCAGAAG
TATGCAAAGCATGCATCTCAATTAGTCAGCAACCAGGTGTGGAAAGTCCCCAGGCTCCCCAGCAGGCAGA
AGTATGCAAAGCATGCATCTCAATTAGTCAGCAACCATAGTCCCGCCCCTAACTCCGCCCATCCCGCCCC
TAACTCCGCCCAGTTCCGCCCATTCTCCGCCCCATGGCTGACTAATTTTTTTTATTTATGCAGAGGCCGA
GGCCGCCTCGGCCTCTGAGCTATTCCAGAAGTAGTGAGGAGGCTTTTTTGGAGGCCTAGGCTTTTGCAAA
GATCGATCAAGAGACAGGATGAGGATCGTTTCGCATGATTGAACAAGATGGATTGCACGCAGGTTCTCCG
GCCGCTTGGGTGGAGAGGCTATTCGGCTATGACTGGGCACAACAGACAATCGGCTGCTCTGATGCCGCCG
TGTTCCGGCTGTCAGCGCAGGGGCGCCCGGTTCTTTTTGTCAAGACCGACCTGTCCGGTGCCCTGAATGA
ACTGCAAGACGAGGCAGCGCGGCTATCGTGGCTGGCCACGACGGGCGTTCCTTGCGCAGCTGTGCTCGAC
GTTGTCACTGAAGCGGGAAGGGACTGGCTGCTATTGGGCGAAGTGCCGGGGCAGGATCTCCTGTCATCTC
ACCTTGCTCCTGCCGAGAAAGTATCCATCATGGCTGATGCAATGCGGCGGCTGCATACGCTTGATCCGGC
TACCTGCCCATTCGACCACCAAGCGAAACATCGCATCGAGCGAGCACGTACTCGGATGGAAGCCGGTCTT
GTCGATCAGGATGATCTGGACGAAGAGCATCAGGGGCTCGCGCCAGCCGAACTGTTCGCCAGGCTCAAGG
CGAGCATGCCCGACGGCGAGGATCTCGTCGTGACCCATGGCGATGCCTGCTTGCCGAATATCATGGTGGA
AAATGGCCGCTTTTCTGGATTCATCGACTGTGGCCGGCTGGGTGTGGCGGACCGCTATCAGGACATAGCG
TTGGCTACCCGTGATATTGCTGAAGAGCTTGGCGGCGAATGGGCTGACCGCTTCCTCGTGCTTTACGGTA
TCGCCGCTCCCGATTCGCAGCGCATCGCCTTCTATCGCCTTCTTGACGAGTTCTTCTGAGCGGGACTCTG
GGGTTCGAAATGACCGACCAAGCGACGCCCAACCTGCCATCACGAGATTTCGATTCCACCGCCGCCTTCT
ATGAAAGGTTGGGCTTCGGAATCGTTTTCCGGGACGCCGGCTGGATGATCCTCCAGCGCGGGGATCTCAT
GCTGGAGTTCTTCGCCCACCCTAGGGGGAGGCTAACTGAAACACGGAAGGAGACAATACCGGAAGGAACC
CGCGCTATGACGGCAATAAAAAGACAGAATAAAACGCACGGTGTTGGGTCGTTTGTTCATAAACGCGGGG
TTCGGTCCCAGGGCTGGCACTCTGTCGATACCCCACCGAGACCCCATTGGGGCCAATACGCCCGCGTTTC
TTCCTTTTCCCCACCCCACCCCCCAAGTTCGGGTGAAGGCCCAGGGCTCGCAGCCAACGTCGGGGCGGCA
GGCCCTGCCATAGCCTCAGGTTACTCATATATACTTTAGATTGATTTAAAACTTCATTTTTAATTTAAAA
GGATCTAGGTGAAGATCCTTTTTGATAATCTCATGACCAAAATCCCTTAACGTGAGTTTTCGTTCCACTG
AGCGTCAGACCCCGTAGAAAAGATCAAAGGATCTTC
Features (pLannotate 1.2.2; 15 found; start..end, strand, type, name):
      1..589     +  rep_origin     ori: high-copy-number ColE1/pMB1/pBR322/pUC origin of replication
    764..1067    +  enhancer       CMV enhancer: human cytomegalovirus immediate early enhancer
   1068..1271    +  promoter       CMV promoter: human cytomegalovirus (CMV) immediate early promoter
   1294..1321    +  misc_feature   MCS (fragment): multiple cloning site
   1328..1687    +  CDS            TMEM230: TM230_HUMAN - Also known as C20orf30. Experimental evidence at protein level: Swiss-Prot protein existence level 1. Involved in trafficking and recycling of synaptic vesicles. From Homo sapiens (Human).
   1706..2425    +  CDS            EGFP: the original enhanced GFP (Yang et al., 1996) mammalian codon-optimized
   2442..2525    +  CDS            large T antigen (fragment): large T antigen from SV40 (simian virus 40)
   2548..2669    +  polyA_signal   SV40 poly(A) signal: SV40 polyadenylation signal
   2703..3131    -  rep_origin     f1 ori (sequence partly withheld): f1 bacteriophage origin of replication; arrow indicates direction of (+) strand synthesis
   3158..3262    +  promoter       AmpR promoter: bla
   3264..3621    +  promoter       SV40 promoter: SV40 enhancer and early promoter
   3656..4450    +  CDS            NeoR/KanR: aminoglycoside phosphotransferase from Tn5; aph(3')-II (or nptII); confers resistance to neomycin, kanamycin, and G418 (Geneticin®)
   4471..4623    +  CDS            ble (fragment): BLE_KLEPN - Experimental evidence at protein level: Swiss-Prot protein existence level 1. Binding protein with a strong affinity to the bleomycin family of antibiotics. Binds to CL990; an antimitotic-antibiotic compound. From Klebsiella pneumoniae.
   4682..4729    +  polyA_signal   HSV TK poly(A) signal: herpes simplex virus thymidine kinase polyadenylation signal (Cole and Stacy, 1985)
   4820..4836    -  polyA_signal   bGH poly(A) signal (fragment): bovine growth hormone polyadenylation signal
