[The description below was written by a language model from this plasmid's Addgene catalogue record and pLannotate feature annotations shown in this document.]
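Description:
TMEM230-WT-pEGFP(isoform 2) is a mammalian expression plasmid built on the Clontech pEGFP-N1 backbone, carrying the human TMEM230 isoform 2 coding sequence fused at its C terminus to EGFP. The insert, roughly 360 bp, was cloned between the XhoI and BamHI sites of the multiple cloning site, placing it downstream of the human cytomegalovirus immediate early enhancer and promoter and in frame with the backbone's EGFP open reading frame. Transcripts are terminated by the SV40 polyadenylation signal. The sequenced plasmid is 5,057 nt. In bacteria it replicates from a high-copy ColE1/pUC-type origin and is selected with kanamycin. The same Tn5 aminoglycoside phosphotransferase gene (NeoR/KanR) is preceded by both a bacterial bla promoter and the SV40 enhancer/early promoter and followed by the HSV TK poly(A) signal, so it can also support G418 selection of stably transfected mammalian cells. An f1 origin is present for single-stranded DNA production. The small large T antigen, ble and bGH poly(A) fragments in the automated annotation are short partial matches and most likely not functional parts.

TMEM230 is a transmembrane protein annotated as being involved in trafficking and recycling of synaptic vesicles, and the associated publication reports TMEM230 mutations in familial Parkinson's disease. This construct provides the wild-type, GFP-tagged form for expression in mammalian cells, where the fluorescent fusion allows the protein to be visualised; it would plausibly serve as a reference alongside disease-associated variants, although the record does not say so. The depositor notes that the insert carries a D120E substitution relative to the reference TMEM230 sequence and states that this does not affect the function of the plasmid.
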