Addgene plasmid #99562: TMEM230-WT-pEGFP(isoform 2)
Purpose: mammalian expression of TMEM230-GFP (isoform 2)
Depositing lab: Han-Xiang Deng. Depositing organization: Northwestern University. Publication: Identification of TMEM230 mutations in familial Parkinson's disease. Deng HX, Shi Y, Yang Y, Ahmeti KB, Miller N, Huang C, Cheng L, Zhai H, Deng S, Nuytemans K, Corbett NJ, Kim MJ, Deng H, Tang B, Yang Z, Xu Y, Chan P, Huang B, Gao XP, Song Z, Liu Z, Fecto F, Siddique N, Foroud T, Jankovic J, Ghetti B, Nicholson DA, Krainc D, Melen O, Vance JM, Pericak-Vance MA, Ma YC, Rajput AH, Siddique T. Nat Genet. 2016 Jul;48(7):733-9. doi: 10.1038/ng.3589. Epub 2016 Jun 6. PubMed 27270108.
Backbone
  Vector backbone: pEGFP-N1 (6085-1)
  Backbone manufacturer: Clontech
  Backbone size w/o insert (bp): 4300
  Vector type: Mammalian Expression
Growth in bacteria
  Bacterial resistance: Kanamycin, 50 μg/mL
  Growth temperature: 37°C
  Growth strain: DH5alpha
  Copy number: High Copy
Gene/Insert
  Gene/Insert name: TMEM230 (alt name: NM_001009924)
  Species: H. sapiens (human)
  Insert size (bp): 368
  Entrez Gene: TMEM230 (a.k.a. C20orf30, HSPC274, dJ1116H23.2.1)
  Promoter: CMV
  Tag / fusion protein: GFP (C terminal on backbone)
  Cloning method: Restriction Enzyme; 5′ cloning site XhoI (unknown if destroyed); 3′ cloning site BamHI (unknown if destroyed)
  Sequencing primers: 5′ CMV-F; 3′ TCG CCG TCC AGC TCG ACC AGG AT
Terms and licenses: Academic/Nonprofit Terms; Industry Terms: Not Available to Industry
Depositor comments: Note: The insert contains a D120E mutation compared to the wild type version of TMEM230. The depositor confirms that this does not affect the function of this plasmid.
How to cite: TMEM230-WT-pEGFP(isoform 2) was a gift from Han-Xiang Deng (Addgene plasmid # 99562 ; http://n2t.net/addgene:99562 ; RRID:Addgene_99562)
